>Addgene plasmid #154940 | 4xMS2-hTR | addgene full sequence | sequence record 310337 | Addgene NGS Result
ACATTGATTATTGACTAGTTATTAATAGTAATCAATTACGGGGTCATTAGTTCATAGCCCATATATGGAG
TTCCGCGTTACATAACTTACGGTAAATGGCCCGCCTGGCTGACCGCCCAACGACCCCCGCCCATTGACGT
CAATAATGACGTATGTTCCCATAGTAACGCCAATAGGGACTTTCCATTGACGTCAATGGGTGGAGTATTT
ACGGTAAACTGCCCACTTGGCAGTACATCAAGTGTATCATATGCCAAGTACGCCCCCTATTGACGTCAAT
GACGGTAAATGGCCCGCCTGGCATTATGCCCAGTACATGACCTTATGGGACTTTCCTACTTGGCAGTACA
TCTACGTATTAGTCATCGCTATTACCATGGTGATGCGGTTTTGGCAGTACATCAATGGGCGTGGATAGCG
GTTTGACTCACGGGGATTTCCAAGTCTCCACCCCATTGACGTCAATGGGAGTTTGTTTTGGCACCAAAAT
CAACGGGACTTTCCAAAATGTCGTAACAACTCCGCCCCATTGACGCAAATGGGCGGTAGGCGTGTACGGT
GGGAGGTCTATATAAGCAGAGCTCTCTGGCTAACTAGAGAACCCACTGCTTACTGGCGCACGAGCATCAG
CCGTGCTCTCAGGTCTAATCTTCAATCGACGACGATCACGCGTCGCTATTAATCCCAACAAACTTCGTAC
ACCATCAGGGTACGTCTCAGGTCTAATCTTCAATCAGACACCATCAGGGTCTGTCACTTGGGTTGCGGAG
GGTGGGCCTGGGAGGGGTGGTGGCCATTTTTTGTCTAACCCTAACTGAGAAGGGCGTAGGCGCCGTGCTT
TTGCTCCCCGCGCGCTGTTTTTCTCGCTGACTTTCAGCGGGCGGAAAAGCCTCGGCCTGCCGCCTTCCAC
CGTTCATTCTAGAGCAAACAAAAAATGTCAGCTGCTGGCCCGTTCGCCCCTCCCGGGGACCTGCGGCGGG
TCGCCTGCCCAGCCCCCGAACCCCGCCTGGAGGCCGCGGTCGGCCCGGGGCTTCTCCGGAGGCACCCACT
GCCACCGCGAAGAGTTGGGCTCTGTCAGCCGCGGGTCTCTCGGGGGCGAGGGCGAGGTTCAGGCCTTTCA
GGCCGCAGGAAGAGGAACGGAGCGAGTCCCCGCGCGCGGCGCGATTCCCTGAGCTGTGGGACGTGCACCC
AGGACTCGGCTCACACATGCAGTTCGCTTTCCTGTTGGTGGGGGGAACGCCGATCGTGCGCATCCGTCAC
CCCTCGCCGGCAATGGGGGCTTGTGAACCCCCAAACCTGACTGACTGGGCCAGTGTGCTGCAAATTGGCA
GGAGACGTGAAGGCACCTCCAAAGTCGGCCAAAATGAATGGGCAGTGAGCCGGGGTTGCCTGGAGCCGTT
CCTGCGTGGGTTCTCCCGTCTTCCGCTTTTTGTTGCCTTTTATGGTTGTATTACAACTTAGTTCCTGCTC
TGCAGATTTTGTTGAGGTTTTTGCTTCTCCCAAGGTAGATCTCGACCAGTCCCCTCAACGGGGTGTGGGA
GAACAGTCATTTTTTTTTGAGAGATCATTTAACATTTAATGAATATTTAATTAGAAGATCTAAATGAACA
TTGGAAATTGTGTTCCTTTAATGGTCATCGGTTTATGCCAGAGGTTAGAAGTTTCTTTTTTGAAAAATTA
GACCTTGGCGATGACCTTGAGCAGTAGGATATAACCCCCACAAGCTTGGCGTAATCATGGTCATAGCTGT
TTCCTGTGTGAAATTGTTATCCGCTCACAATTCCACACAACATACGAGCCGGAAGCATAAAGTGTAAAGC
CTGGGGTGCCTAATGAGTGAGCTAACTCACATTAATTGCGTTGCGCTCACTGCCCGCTTTCCAGTCGGGA
AACCTGTCGTGCCAGCTGCATTAATGAATCGGCCAACGCGCGGGGAGAGGCGGTTTGCGTATTGGGCGCT
CTTCCGCTTCCTCGCTCACTGACTCGCTGCGCTCGGTCGTTCGGCTGCGGCGAGCGGTATCAGCTCACTC
AAAGGCGGTAATACGGTTATCCACAGAATCAGGGGATAACGCAGGAAAGAACATGTGAGCAAAAGGCCAG
CAAAAGGCCAGGAACCGTAAAAAGGCCGCGTTGCTGGCGTTTTTCCATAGGCTCCGCCCCCCTGACGAGC
ATCACAAAAATCGACGCTCAAGTCAGAGGTGGCGAAACCCGACAGGACTATAAAGATACCAGGCGTTTCC
CCCTGGAAGCTCCCTCGTGCGCTCTCCTGTTCCGACCCTGCCGCTTACCGGATACCTGTCCGCCTTTCTC
CCTTCGGGAAGCGTGGCGCTTTCTCATAGCTCACGCTGTAGGTATCTCAGTTCGGTGTAGGTCGTTCGCT
CCAAGCTGGGCTGTGTGCACGAACCCCCCGTTCAGCCCGACCGCTGCGCCTTATCCGGTAACTATCGTCT
TGAGTCCAACCCGGTAAGACACGACTTATCGCCACTGGCAGCAGCCACTGGTAACAGGATTAGCAGAGCG
AGGTATGTAGGCGGTGCTACAGAGTTCTTGAAGTGGTGGCCTAACTACGGCTACACTAGAAGAACAGTAT
TTGGTATCTGCGCTCTGCTGAAGCCAGTTACCTTCGGAAAAAGAGTTGGTAGCTCTTGATCCGGCAAACA
AACCACCGCTGGTAGCGGTGGTTTTTTTGTTTGCAAGCAGCAGATTACGCGCAGAAAAAAAGGATCTCAA
GAAGATCCTTTGATCTTTTCTACGGGGTCTGACGCTCAGTGGAACGAAAACTCACGTTAAGGGATTTTGG
TCATGAGATTATCAAAAAGGATCTTCACCTAGATCCTTTTAAATTAAAAATGAAGTTTTAAATCAATCTA
AAGTATATATGAGTAAACTTGGTCTGACAGTTACCAATGCTTAATCAGTGAGGCACCTATCTCAGCGATC
TGTCTATTTCGTTCATCCATAGTTGCCTGACTCCCCGTCGTGTAGATAACTACGATACGGGAGGGCTTAC
CATCTGGCCCCAGTGCTGCAATGATACCGCGAGACCCACGCTCACCGGCTCCAGATTTATCAGCAATAAA
CCAGCCAGCCGGAAGGGCCGAGCGCAGAAGTGGTCCTGCAACTTTATCCGCCTCCATCCAGTCTATTAAT
TGTTGCCGGGAAGCTAGAGTAAGTAGTTCGCCAGTTAATAGTTTGCGCAACGTTGTTGCCATTGCTACAG
GCATCGTGGTGTCACGCTCGTCGTTTGGTATGGCTTCATTCAGCTCCGGTTCCCAACGATCAAGGCGAGT
TACATGATCCCCCATGTTGTGCAAAAAAGCGGTTAGCTCCTTCGGTCCTCCGATCGTTGTCAGAAGTAAG
TTGGCCGCAGTGTTATCACTCATGGTTATGGCAGCACTGCATAATTCTCTTACTGTCATGCCATCCGTAA
GATGCTTTTCTGTGACTGGTGAGTACTCAACCAAGTCATTCTGAGAATAGTGTATGCGGCGACCGAGTTG
CTCTTGCCCGGCGTCAATACGGGATAATACCGCGCCACATAGCAGAACTTTAAAAGTGCTCATCATTGGA
AAACGTTCTTCGGGGCGAAAACTCTCAAGGATCTTACCGCTGTTGAGATCCAGTTCGATGTAACCCACTC
GTGCACCCAACTGATCTTCAGCATCTTTTACTTTCACCAGCGTTTCTGGGTGAGCAAAAACAGGAAGGCA
AAATGCCGCAAAAAAGGGAATAAGGGCGACACGGAAATGTTGAATACTCATACTCTTCCTTTTTCAATAT
TATTGAAGCATTTATCAGGGTTATTGTCTCATGAGCGGATACATATTTGAATGTATTTAGAAAAATAAAC
AAATAGGGGTTCCGCGCACATTTCCCCGAAAAGTGCCACCTGACGTCTAAGAAACCATTATTATCATGAC
ATTAACCTATAAAAATAGGCGTATCACGAGCTATGCGGCATCAGAGCAGATTGTACTGAGAGTGCACCAT
ATGCGGTGTGAAATACCGCACAGATGCGTAAGGAGAAAATACCGCATCAGGCGCCATTCGCCATTCAGGC
TGCGCAACTGTTGGGAAGGGCGATCGGTGCGGGCCTCTTCGCTATTACGCCAGCTGGCGAAAGGGGGATG
TGCTGCAAGGCGATTAAGTTGGGTAACGCCAGGGTTTTCCCAGTCACGACGTTGTAAAACGACGGCCAGT
GAATTCGAGCTCGGTACT
Features (pLannotate 1.2.2; 13 found; start..end, strand, type, name):
     76..379     +  enhancer       CMV enhancer: human cytomegalovirus immediate early enhancer
    380..583     +  promoter       CMV promoter: human cytomegalovirus (CMV) immediate early promoter
    579..612     +  LTR            5' LTR (truncated) (fragment): truncated 5' long terminal repeat (LTR) from HIV-1
    772..1209    +  ncRNA          Telomerase-vert: Accession: RF00024 - Vertebrate telomerase RNA
   1764..1780    -  protein_bind   lac operator: The lac repressor binds to the lac operator to inhibit transcription in E. coli. This inhibition can be relieved by adding lactose or isopropyl-β-D-thiogalactopyranoside (IPTG). lac repressor encoded by lacI
   1788..1818    -  promoter       lac promoter: promoter for the E. coli lac operon
   1833..1854    -  protein_bind   CAP binding site: CAP binding activates transcription in the presence of cAMP. E. coli catabolite activator protein
   1867..1959    -  CDS            lacI (fragment): lac repressor; lacI; The lac repressor binds to the lac operator to inhibit transcription in E. coli. This inhibition can be relieved by adding lactose or isopropyl-β-D-thiogalactopyranoside (IPTG).
   2142..2730    -  rep_origin     ori: high-copy-number ColE1/pMB1/pBR322/pUC origin of replication
   2901..3761    -  CDS            AmpR: β-lactamase; bla; confers resistance to ampicillin, carbenicillin, and related antibiotics
   3762..3866    -  promoter       AmpR promoter: bla
   3951..4041    +  misc_feature   bom (fragment): basis of mobility region from pBR322
   4047..4204    -  CDS            lacZα (fragment): LacZα fragment of β-galactosidase; lacZ fragment
