[The description below was written by a language model from this plasmid's Addgene catalogue record and pLannotate feature annotations shown in this document.]
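Description:
4xMS2-hTR is a small (about 4.2 kb) mammalian expression plasmid that produces a tagged version of human telomerase RNA (hTR) rather than a protein. The catalogue lists the backbone as pCAG, but both the stated promoter and the annotated features point to the human cytomegalovirus immediate-early enhancer and promoter as the driving element. No CAG-type chicken β-actin promoter or intron is annotated. In bacteria the plasmid replicates from a high-copy ColE1/pUC-type origin and is selected with ampicillin through the β-lactamase gene and its own promoter. Fragments of lacI, lacZα, the lac promoter/operator and the pBR322 bom region are cloning-vector remnants with no apparent role in the design, and a very short match to a truncated HIV-1 5' LTR lies just after the promoter.

The insert, assembled by Gibson cloning, is described as four MS2 stem-loops fused to hTR and followed by 500 bp of human genomic sequence. The feature table annotates only the vertebrate telomerase RNA element. The MS2 hairpins are not called, although the unannotated interval between the promoter and hTR is consistent with the 5' placement implied by the insert name. The unannotated stretch after hTR presumably corresponds to the genomic segment, and no polyadenylation signal is annotated. The record does not say why that segment was included, but native downstream sequence is commonly retained to support correct 3'-end processing of this non-polyadenylated RNA.

MS2 stem-loops are bound with high affinity by the bacteriophage MS2 coat protein, so a coat-protein fusion can be recruited to the tagged RNA. According to the associated publication, the construct serves MS2-based targeting of the APEX peroxidase to a specific RNA, for proximity labelling and mapping of RNA-protein interactions.
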