Addgene plasmid #154940: 4xMS2-hTR
Purpose: 4xMS2 stem-loop-hTR-500 bp genomic sequence
Depositing lab: Alice Ting. Depositing organization: Stanford University. Publication: RNA-protein interaction mapping via MS2- or Cas13-based APEX targeting. Han S, Zhao BS, Myers SA, Carr SA, He C, Ting AY. Proc Natl Acad Sci U S A. 2020 Aug 24. pii: 2006617117. doi: 10.1073/pnas.2006617117. PubMed 32839320.
Backbone
  Vector backbone: pCAG
  Vector type: Mammalian Expression
Growth in bacteria
  Bacterial resistance: Ampicillin, 100 μg/mL
  Growth temperature: 37°C
  Growth strain: DH5alpha
  Copy number: Unknown
Gene/Insert
  Gene/Insert name: 4xMS2 stem-loop-hTR-500 bp genomic sequence
  Species: H. sapiens (human)
  Promoter: CMV
  Cloning method: Gibson Cloning
  Sequencing primers: 5′ CMV
Terms and licenses: Academic/Nonprofit Terms; Industry Terms: Not Available to Industry
How to cite: 4xMS2-hTR was a gift from Alice Ting (Addgene plasmid # 154940 ; http://n2t.net/addgene:154940 ; RRID:Addgene_154940)
