>Addgene plasmid #154940 | 4xMS2-hTR | depositor partial sequence | sequence record 299888 | Insert
GCACGAGCATCAGCCGTGCTCTCAGGTCTAATCTTCAATCGACGACGATCACGCGTCGCTATTAATCCCA
ACAAACTTCGTACACCATCAGGGTACGTCTCAGGTCTAATCTTCAATCAGACACCATCAGGGTCTGTCAC
TTGGGTTGCGGAGGGTGGGCCTGGGAGGGGTGGTGGCCATTTTTTGTCTAACCCTAACTGAGAAGGGCGT
AGGCGCCGTGCTTTTGCTCCCCGCGCGCTGTTTTTCTCGCTGACTTTCAGCGGGCGGAAAAGCCTCGGCC
TGCCGCCTTCCACCGTTCATTCTAGAGCAAACAAAAAATGTCAGCTGCTGGCCCGTTCGCCCCTCCCGGG
GACCTGCGGCGGGTCGCCTGCCCAGCCCCCGAACCCCGCCTGGAGGCCGCGGTCGGCCCGGGGCTTCTCC
GGAGGCACCCACTGCCACCGCGAAGAGTTGGGCTCTGTCAGCCGCGGGTCTCTCGGGGGCGAGGGCGAGG
TTCAGGCCTTTCAGGCCGCAGGAAGAGGAACGGAGCGAGTCCCCGCGCGCGGCGCGATTCCCTGAGCTGT
GGGACGTGCACCCAGGACTCGGCTCACACATGC
